>Addgene plasmid #107162 | pBHt2G-RFP | depositor full sequence | sequence record 202153 | pBHt2G-RFP sequence 9617 bps
GAATTCGGAGTGAGACCGATATCAATACGCAAACCGCCTCTCCCCGCGCGTTGGCCGATTCATTAATGCA
GCTGGCACGACAGGTTTCCCGACTGGAAAGCGGGCAGTGAGCGCAACGCAATTAATGTGAGTTAGCTCAC
TCATTAGGCACCCCAGGCTTTACACTTTATGCTTCCGGCTCGTATGTTGTGTGGAATTGTGAGCGGATAA
CAATTTCACACATACTAGAGAAAGAGGAGAAATACTAGATGGCTTCCTCCGAGGACGTTATCAAAGAGTT
CATGCGTTTCAAAGTTCGTATGGAAGGTTCCGTTAACGGTCACGAGTTCGAAATCGAAGGTGAAGGTGAA
GGTCGTCCGTACGAAGGTACCCAGACCGCTAAACTGAAAGTTACCAAAGGTGGTCCGCTGCCGTTCGCTT
GGGACATCCTGTCCCCGCAGTTCCAGTACGGTTCCAAAGCTTACGTTAAACACCCGGCTGACATCCCGGA
CTACCTGAAACTGTCCTTCCCGGAAGGTTTCAAATGGGAACGTGTTATGAACTTCGAGGACGGTGGTGTT
GTTACCGTTACCCAGGACTCCTCCCTGCAAGACGGTGAGTTCATCTACAAAGTTAAACTGCGTGGTACCA
ACTTCCCGTCCGACGGTCCGGTTATGCAGAAAAAAACCATGGGTTGGGAAGCTTCCACCGAACGTATGTA
CCCGGAGGACGGTGCTCTGAAAGGTGAAATCAAAATGCGTCTGAAACTGAAAGACGGTGGTCACTACGAC
GCTGAAGTTAAAACCACCTACATGGCTAAAAAACCGGTTCAGCTGCCGGGTGCTTACAAAACCGACATCA
AACTGGACATCACCTCCCACAACGAGGACTACACCATCGTTGAACAGTACGAACGTGCTGAAGGTCGTCA
CTCCACCGGTGCTTAATAACGCTGATAGTGCTAGTGTAGATCGCTACTAGAGCCAGGCATCAAATAAAAC
GAAAGGCTCAGTCGAAAGACTGGGCCTTTCGTTTTATCTGTTGTTTGTCGGTGAACGCTCTCTACTAGAG
TCACACTGGCTCACCTTCGGGTGGGCCTTTCTGCGTTTATAGGTCTCACGCTCTGCAGGCATGCAAGCTT
GGCACTGGCCGTCGTTTTACAACGTCGTGACTGGGAAAACCCTGGCGTTACCCAACTTAATCGCCTTGCA
GCACATCCCCCTTTCGCCAGCTGGCGTAATAGCGAAGAGGCCCGCACCGATCGCCCTTCCCAACAGTTGC
GCAGCCTGAATGGCGAATGCTAGAGCAGCTTGAGCTTGGATCAGATTGTCGTTTCCCGCCTTCAGTTTAA
ACTATCAGTGTTTGACAGGATATATTGGCGGGTAAACCTAAGAGAAAAGAGCGTTTATTAGAATAACGGA
TATTTAAAAGGGCGTGAAAAGGTTTATCCGTTCGTCCATTTGTATGTGCATGCCAACCACAGGGTTCCCC
TCGGGATCAAAGTACTTTGATCCAACCCCTCCGCTGCTATAGTGCAGTCGGCTTCTGACGTTCAGTGCAG
CCGTCTTATGAAAACGACATGTCGCACAAGTCCTAAGTTACGCGACAGGCTGCCGCCCTGCCCTTTTCCT
GGCGTTTTCTTGTCGCGTGTTTTAGTCGCATAAAGTAGAATACTTGCGACTAGAACCGGAGACATTACGC
CATGAACAAGAGCGCCGCCGCTGGCCTGCTGGGCTATGCCCGCGTCAGCACCGACGACCAGGACTTGACC
AACCAACGGGCCGAACTGCACGCGGCCGGCTGCACCAAGCTGTTTTCCGAGAAGATCACCGGCACCAGGC
GCGACCGCCCGGAGCTGGCCAGGATGCTTGACCACCTACGCCCTGGCGACGTTGTGACAGTGACCAGGCT
AGACCGCCTGGCCCGCAGCACCCGCGACCTACTGGACATTGCCGAGCGCATCCAGGAGGCCGGCGCGGGC
CTGCGTAGCCTGGCAGAGCCGTGGGCCGACACCACCACGCCGGCCGGCCGCATGGTGTTGACCGTGTTCG
CCGGCATTGCCGAGTTCGAGCGTTCCCTAATCATCGACCGCACCCGGAGCGGGCGCGAGGCCGCCAAGGC
CCGAGGCGTGAAGTTTGGCCCCCGCCCTACCCTCACCCCGGCACAGATCGCGCACGCCCGCGAGCTGATC
GACCAGGAAGGCCGCACCGTGAAAGAGGCGGCTGCACTGCTTGGCGTGCATCGCTCGACCCTGTACCGCG
CACTTGAGCGCAGCGAGGAAGTGACGCCCACCGAGGCCAGGCGGCGCGGTGCCTTCCGTGAGGACGCATT
GACCGAGGCCGACGCCCTGGCGGCCGCCGAGAATGAACGCCAAGAGGAACAAGCATGAAACCGCACCAGG
ACGGCCAGGACGAACCGTTTTTCATTACCGAAGAGATCGAGGCGGAGATGATCGCGGCCGGGTACGTGTT
CGAGCCGCCCGCGCACGTCTCAACCGTGCGGCTGCATGAAATCCTGGCCGGTTTGTCTGATGCCAAGCTG
GCGGCCTGGCCGGCCAGCTTGGCCGCTGAAGAAACCGAGCGCCGCCGTCTAAAAAGGTGATGTGTATTTG
AGTAAAACAGCTTGCGTCATGCGGTCGCTGCGTATATGATGCGATGAGTAAATAAACAAATACGCAAGGG
GAACGCATGAAGGTTATCGCTGTACTTAACCAGAAAGGCGGGTCAGGCAAGACGACCATCGCAACCCATC
TAGCCCGCGCCCTGCAACTCGCCGGGGCCGATGTTCTGTTAGTCGATTCCGATCCCCAGGGCAGTGCCCG
CGATTGGGCGGCCGTGCGGGAAGATCAACCGCTAACCGTTGTCGGCATCGACCGCCCGACGATTGACCGC
GACGTGAAGGCCATCGGCCGGCGCGACTTCGTAGTGATCGACGGAGCGCCCCAGGCGGCGGACTTGGCTG
TGTCCGCGATCAAGGCAGCCGACTTCGTGCTGATTCCGGTGCAGCCAAGCCCTTACGACATATGGGCCAC
CGCCGACCTGGTGGAGCTGGTTAAGCAGCGCATTGAGGTCACGGATGGAAGGCTACAAGCGGCCTTTGTC
GTGTCGCGGGCGATCAAAGGCACGCGCATCGGCGGTGAGGTTGCCGAGGCGCTGGCCGGGTACGAGCTGC
CCATTCTTGAGTCCCGTATCACGCAGCGCGTGAGCTACCCAGGCACTGCCGCCGCCGGCACAACCGTTCT
TGAATCAGAACCCGAGGGCGACGCTGCCCGCGAGGTCCAGGCGCTGGCCGCTGAAATTAAATCAAAACTC
ATTTGAGTTAATGAGGTAAAGAGAAAATGAGCAAAAGCACAAACACGCTAAGTGCCGGCCGTCCGAGCGC
ACGCAGCAGCAAGGCTGCAACGTTGGCCAGCCTGGCAGACACGCCAGCCATGAAGCGGGTCAACTTTCAG
TTGCCGGCGGAGGATCACACCAAGCTGAAGATGTACGCGGTACGCCAAGGCAAGACCATTACCGAGCTGC
TATCTGAATACATCGCGCAGCTACCAGAGTAAATGAGCAAATGAATAAATGAGTAGATGAATTTTAGCGG
CTAAAGGAGGCGGCATGGAAAATCAAGAACAACCAGGCACCGACGCCGTGGAATGCCCCATGTGTGGAGG
AACGGGCGGTTGGCCAGGCGTAAGCGGCTGGGTTGTCTGCCGGCCCTGCAATGGCACTGGAACCCCCAAG
CCCGAGGAATCGGCGTGACGGTCGCAAACCATCCGGCCCGGTACAAATCGGCGCGGCGCTGGGTGATGAC
CTGGTGGAGAAGTTGAAGGCCGCGCAGGCCGCCCAGCGGCAACGCATCGAGGCAGAAGCACGCCCCGGTG
AATCGTGGCAAGCGGCCGCTGATCGAATCCGCAAAGAATCCCGGCAACCGCCGGCAGCCGGTGCGCCGTC
GATTAGGAAGCCGCCCAAGGGCGACGAGCAACCAGATTTTTTCGTTCCGATGCTCTATGACGTGGGCACC
CGCGATAGTCGCAGCATCATGGACGTGGCCGTTTTCCGTCTGTCGAAGCGTGACCGACGAGCTGGCGAGG
TGATCCGCTACGAGCTTCCAGACGGGCACGTAGAGGTTTCCGCAGGGCCGGCCGGCATGGCCAGTGTGTG
GGATTACGACCTGGTACTGATGGCGGTTTCCCATCTAACCGAATCCATGAACCGATACCGGGAAGGGAAG
GGAGACAAGCCCGGCCGCGTGTTCCGTCCACACGTTGCGGACGTACTCAAGTTCTGCCGGCGAGCCGATG
GCGGAAAGCAGAAAGACGACCTGGTAGAAACCTGCATTCGGTTAAACACCACGCACGTTGCCATGCAGCG
TACGAAGAAGGCCAAGAACGGCCGCCTGGTGACGGTATCCGAGGGTGAAGCCTTGATTAGCCGCTACAAG
ATCGTAAAGAGCGAAACCGGGCGGCCGGAGTACATCGAGATCGAGCTAGCTGATTGGATGTACCGCGAGA
TCACAGAAGGCAAGAACCCGGACGTGCTGACGGTTCACCCCGATTACTTTTTGATCGATCCCGGCATCGG
CCGTTTTCTCTACCGCCTGGCACGCCGCGCCGCAGGCAAGGCAGAAGCCAGATGGTTGTTCAAGACGATC
TACGAACGCAGTGGCAGCGCCGGAGAGTTCAAGAAGTTCTGTTTCACCGTGCGCAAGCTGATCGGGTCAA
ATGACCTGCCGGAGTACGATTTGAAGGAGGAGGCGGGGCAGGCTGGCCCGATCCTAGTCATGCGCTACCG
CAACCTGATCGAGGGCGAAGCATCCGCCGGTTCCTAATGTACGGAGCAGATGCTAGGGCAAATTGCCCTA
GCAGGGGAAAAAGGTCGAAAAGGACTCTTTCCTGTGGATAGCACGTACATTGGGAACCCAAAGCCGTACA
TTGGGAACCGGAACCCGTACATTGGGAACCCAAAGCCGTACATTGGGAACCGGTCACACATGTAAGTGAC
TGATATAAAAGAGAAAAAAGGCGATTTTTCCGCCTAAAACTCTTTAAAACTTATTAAAACTCTTAAAACC
CGCCTGGCCTGTGCATAACTGTCTGGCCAGCGCACAGCCGAAGAGCTGCAAAAAGCGCCTACCCTTCGGT
CGCTGCGCTCCCTACGCCCCGCCGCTTCGCGTCGGCCTATCGCGGCCGCTGGCCGCTCAAAAATGGCTGG
CCTACGGCCAGGCAATCTACCAGGGCGCGGACAAGCCGCGCCGTCGCCACTCGACCGCCGGCGCCCACAT
CAAGGCACCCTGCCTCGCGCGTTTCGGTGATGACGGTGAAAACCTCTGACACATGCAGCTCCCGGAGACG
GTCACAGCTTGTCTGTAAGCGGATGCCGGGAGCAGACAAGCCCGTCAGGGCGCGTCAGCGGGTGTTGGCG
GGTGTCGGGGCGCAGCCATGACCCAGTCACGTAGCGATAGCGGAGTGTATACTGGCTTAACTATGCGGCA
TCAGAGCAGATTGTACTGAGAGTGCACCATATGCGGTGTGAAATACCGCACAGATGCGTAAGGAGAAAAT
ACCGCATCAGGCGCTCTTCCGCTTCCTCGCTCACTGACTCGCTGCGCTCGGTCGTTCGGCTGCGGCGAGC
GGTATCAGCTCACTCAAAGGCGGTAATACGGTTATCCACAGAATCAGGGGATAACGCAGGAAAGAACATG
TGAGCAAAAGGCCAGCAAAAGGCCAGGAACCGTAAAAAGGCCGCGTTGCTGGCGTTTTTCCATAGGCTCC
GCCCCCCTGACGAGCATCACAAAAATCGACGCTCAAGTCAGAGGTGGCGAAACCCGACAGGACTATAAAG
ATACCAGGCGTTTCCCCCTGGAAGCTCCCTCGTGCGCTCTCCTGTTCCGACCCTGCCGCTTACCGGATAC
CTGTCCGCCTTTCTCCCTTCGGGAAGCGTGGCGCTTTCTCATAGCTCACGCTGTAGGTATCTCAGTTCGG
TGTAGGTCGTTCGCTCCAAGCTGGGCTGTGTGCACGAACCCCCCGTTCAGCCCGACCGCTGCGCCTTATC
CGGTAACTATCGTCTTGAGTCCAACCCGGTAAGACACGACTTATCGCCACTGGCAGCAGCCACTGGTAAC
AGGATTAGCAGAGCGAGGTATGTAGGCGGTGCTACAGAGTTCTTGAAGTGGTGGCCTAACTACGGCTACA
CTAGAAGGACAGTATTTGGTATCTGCGCTCTGCTGAAGCCAGTTACCTTCGGAAAAAGAGTTGGTAGCTC
TTGATCCGGCAAACAAACCACCGCTGGTAGCGGTGGTTTTTTTGTTTGCAAGCAGCAGATTACGCGCAGA
AAAAAAGGATCTCAAGAAGATCCTTTGATCTTTTCTACGGGGTCTGACGCTCAGTGGAACGAAAACTCAC
GTTAAGGGATTTTGGTCATGCATTCTAGGTATTACCAATGCTTAATCAGTGAGGCACCTATCTCAGCGAT
CTGTCTATTTCGTTCATCCATAGTTGCCTGACTCCCCGTCGTGTAGATAACTACGATACGGGAGGGCTTA
CCATCTGGCCCCAGTGCTGCAATGATACCGCGAGAACCACGCTCACCGGCTCCAGATTTATCAGCAATAA
ACCAGCCAGCCGGAAGGGCCGAGCGCAGAAGTGGTCCTGCAACTTTATCCGCCTCCATCCAGTCTATTAA
TTGTTGCCGGGAAGCTAGAGTAAGTAGTTCGCCAGTTAATAGTTTGCGCAACGTTGTTGCCATTGCTACA
GGCATCGTGGTGTCACGCTCGTCGTTTGGTATGGCTTCATTCAGCTCCGGTTCCCAACGATCAAGGCGAG
TTACATGATCCCCCATGTTGTGCAAAAAAGCGGTTAGCTCCTTCGGTCCTCCGATCGTTGTCAGAAGTAA
GTTGGCCGCAGTGTTATCACTCATGGTTATGGCAGCACTGCATAATTCTCTTACTGTCATGCCATCCGTA
AGATGCTTTTCTGTGACTGGTGAGTACTCAACCAAGTCATTCTGAGAATAGTGTATGCGGCGACCGAGTT
GCTCTTGCCCGGCGTCAATACGGGATAATACCGCGCCACATAGCAGAACTTTAAAAGTGCTCATCATTGG
AAAACGTTCTTCGGGGCGAAAACTCTCAAGGATCTTACCGCTGTTGAGATCCAGTTCGATGTAACCCACT
CGTGCACCCAACTGATCTTCAGCATCTTTTACTTTCACCAGCGTTTCTGGGTGAGCAAAAACAGGAAGGC
AAAATGCCGCAAAAAAGGGAATAAGGGCGACACGGAAATGTTGAATACTCATTTATTATTTCCTTCCTCT
TTTCTACAGTATTTAAAGATACCCCAAGAAGCTAATTATAACAAGACGAACTCCAATTCACTGTTCCTTG
CATTCTAAAACCTTAAATACCAGAAAACAGCTTTTTCAAAGTTGTTTTCAAAGTTGGCGTATAACATAGT
ATCGACGGAGCCGATTTTGAAACCGCGGTGATCACAGGCAGCAACGCTCTGTCATCGTTACAATCAACAT
GCTACCCTCCGCGAGATCATCCGTGTTTCAAACCCGGCAGCTTAGTTGCCGTTCTTCCGAATAGCATCGG
TAACATGAGCAAAGTCTGCCGCCTTACAACGGCTCTCCCGCTGACGCCGTCCCGGACTGATGGGCTGCCT
GTATCGAGTGGTGATTTTGTGCCGAGCTGCCGGTCGGGGAGCTGTTGGCTGGCTGGTGGCAGGATATATT
GTGGTGTAAACAAATTGACGCTTAGACAACTTAATAACACATTGCGGACGTTTTTAATGTACTGAATTAA
CGCCGAATTAATTCGGGGGATCTGGATTTTAGTACTGGATTTTGGTTTTAGGAATTAGAAATTTTATTGA
TAGAAGTATTTTACAAATACAAATACATACTAAGGGTTTCTTATATGCTCAACACATGAGCGAAACCCTA
TAGGAACCCTAATTCCCTTATCTGGGAACTACTCACACATTATTATGGAGAAACTCGAAACTGGTTCCCG
GTCGGCATCTACTCTATTCCTTTGCCCTCGGACGAGTGCTGGGGCGTCGGTTTCCACTATCGGCGAGTAC
TTCTACACAGCCATCGGTCCAGACGGCCGCGCTTCTGCGGGCGATTTGTGTACGCCCGACAGTCCCGGCT
CCGGATCGGACGATTGCGTCGCATCGACCCTGCGCCCAAGCTGCATCATCGAAATTGCCGTCAACCAAGC
TCTGATAGAGTTGGTCAAGACCAATGCGGAGCATATACGCCCGGAGGCGCGGCGATCCTGCAAGCTCCGG
ATGCCTCCGCTCGAAGTAGCGCGTCTGCTGCTCCATACAAGCCAACCACGGCCTCCAGAAGAAGATGTTG
GCGACCTCGTATTGGGAATCCCCGAACATCGCCTCGCTCCAGTCAATGACCGCTGTTATGCGGCCATTGT
CCGTCAGGACATTGTTGGAGCCGAAATCCGCGTGCACGAGGTGCCGGACTTCGGGGCAGTCCTCGGCCCA
AAGCATCAGCTCATCGAGAGCCTGCGCGACGGACGCACTGACGGTGTCGTCCATCACAGTTTGCCAGTGA
TACACATGGGGATCAGCAATCGCGCATATGAAATCACGCCATGTAGTGTATTGACCGATTCCTTGCGGTC
CGAATGGGCCGAACCCGCTCGTCTGGCTAAGATCGGCCGCAGCGATCGCATCCATGGCCTCCGCGACCGG
CTGGAGAACAGCGGGCAGTTCGGTTTCAGGCAGGTCTTGCAACGTGACACCCTGTGCACGGCGGGAGATG
CAATAGGTCAGGCTCTCGCTGAACTCCCCAATGTCAAGCACTTCCGGAATCGGGAGCGCGGCCGATGCAA
AGTGCCGATAAACATAACGATCTTTGTAGAAACCATCGGCGCAGCTATTTACCCGCAGGACATATCCACG
CCCTCCTACATCGAAGCTGAAAGCACGAGATTCTTCGCCCTCCGAGAGCTGCATCAGGTCGGAGACGCTG
TCGAACTTTTCGATCAGAAACTTCTCGACAGACGTCGCGGTGAGTTCAGGCTTTTTCATTTGGATGCTTG
GGTAGAATAGGTAAGTCAGATTGAATCTGAAATAAAGGGAGGAAGGGCGAACTTAAGAAGGTATGACCGG
GTCGTTCACTTACCTTGCTTGACAAACGCACAAGTTATCGTGCACCAAGCAGCAGATGATAATAATGTCC
TCGTTCCTGTCTGCTAATAAGAGTCACACTTCGAGCGCCGCCGCTACTGCTTACAAGTGGGCTGATCTGA
CCAGTTGCCTAAATGAACCATCTTGTCAAACGACACAAATTTTGTGATCCGCCTGGACGACTAAACCAAA
ATAGCATTGATGTGTTGACCTCCACTAGCTCCAGCCAAGCCCAAAAATGCTCCTTCAATATCAGTTTTGG
CAAGCTGCTCTAGCCAATACGCAAACCGCCTCTCCCCGCGCGTTGGCCGATTCATTAATGCAGCTGGCAC
GACAGGTTTCCCGACTGGAAAGCGGGCAGTGAGCGCAACGCAATTAATGTGAGTTAGCTCACTCATTAGG
CACCCCAGGCTTTACACTTTATGCTTCCGGCTCGTATGTTGTGTGGAATTGTGAGCGGATAACAATTTCA
CACAGGAAACAGCTATGACATGATTAC
Features (pLannotate 1.2.2; 26 found; start..end, strand, type, name):
     23..110     +  CDS            lacI (fragment): lac repressor; lacI; The lac repressor binds to the lac operator to inhibit transcription in E. coli. This inhibition can be relieved by adding lactose or isopropyl-β-D-thiogalactopyranoside (IPTG).
    123..144     +  protein_bind   CAP binding site: CAP binding activates transcription in the presence of cAMP. E. coli catabolite activator protein
    159..189     +  promoter       lac promoter: promoter for the E. coli lac operon
    197..213     +  protein_bind   lac operator: The lac repressor binds to the lac operator to inhibit transcription in E. coli. This inhibition can be relieved by adding lactose or isopropyl-β-D-thiogalactopyranoside (IPTG). lac repressor encoded by lacI
    249..923     +  CDS            mRFP1: mRFP1 is a basic (constitutively fluorescent) red fluorescent protein published in 2002, derived from Discosoma sp.. It is reported to be a somewhat slowly-maturing monomer with low acid sensitivity.
    971..1042    +  terminator     rrnB T1 terminator: transcription terminator T1 from the E. coli rrnB gene
   1058..1085    +  terminator     T7Te terminator: phage T7 early transcription terminator
   1103..1120    +  misc_feature   MCS (fragment): pUC18/19 multiple cloning site
   1123..1277    +  CDS            lacZα (fragment): LacZα fragment of β-galactosidase; lacZ fragment
   1343..1367    +  misc_feature   RB T-DNA repeat: right border repeat from nopaline C58 T-DNA
   1706..2107    +  CDS            Y4CG_SINFN (fragment): Protein inferred from homology: Swiss-Prot protein existence level 3. From Sinorhizobium fredii (strain NBRC 101917 / NGR234).
   2667..3296    +  CDS            pVS1 StaA: stability protein from the Pseudomonas plasmid pVS1 (Heeb et al., 2000)
   3729..4797    +  CDS            pVS1 RepA (fragment): replication protein from the Pseudomonas plasmid pVS1 (Heeb et al., 2000)
   4863..5057    +  rep_origin     pVS1 oriV: origin of replication for the Pseudomonas plasmid pVS1 (Heeb et al., 2000)
   5260..5299    +  CDS            rop (fragment): Rop protein, which maintains plasmids at low copy number; rop
   5401..5541    +  misc_feature   bom: basis of mobility region from pBR322
   5727..6315    -  rep_origin     ori: high-copy-number ColE1/pMB1/pBR322/pUC origin of replication
   6402..7262    -  CDS            AmpR: β-lactamase; bla; confers resistance to ampicillin, carbenicillin, and related antibiotics
   7687..7711    +  misc_feature   LB T-DNA repeat: left border repeat from nopaline C58 T-DNA
   7789..7963    -  polyA_signal   CaMV poly(A) signal: cauliflower mosaic virus polyadenylation signal
   7997..9019    -  CDS            hph: KHYB_ECOLX - Experimental evidence at protein level: Swiss-Prot protein existence level 1. The aminoglycoside phosphotransferases achieve inactivation of their antibiotic substrates by phosphorylation. Only phosphorylates hygromycin and closely related compounds such as demethyl analogs and destomycin. From Escherichia coli.
   9024..9373    -  promoter       trpC promoter: promoter for Aspergillus nidulans trpC
   9394..9482    +  CDS            lacI (fragment): lac repressor; lacI; The lac repressor binds to the lac operator to inhibit transcription in E. coli. This inhibition can be relieved by adding lactose or isopropyl-β-D-thiogalactopyranoside (IPTG).
   9495..9516    +  protein_bind   CAP binding site: CAP binding activates transcription in the presence of cAMP. E. coli catabolite activator protein
   9531..9561    +  promoter       lac promoter: promoter for the E. coli lac operon
   9569..9585    +  protein_bind   lac operator: The lac repressor binds to the lac operator to inhibit transcription in E. coli. This inhibition can be relieved by adding lactose or isopropyl-β-D-thiogalactopyranoside (IPTG). lac repressor encoded by lacI
