>Addgene plasmid #107162 | pBHt2G-RFP | addgene full sequence | sequence record 205976 | Addgene NGS Result
ATACGCAAACCGCCTCTCCCCGCGCGTTGGCCGATTCATTAATGCAGCTGGCACGACAGGTTTCCCGACT
GGAAAGCGGGCAGTGAGCGCAACGCAATTAATGTGAGTTAGCTCACTCATTAGGCACCCCAGGCTTTACA
CTTTATGCTTCCGGCTCGTATGTTGTGTGGAATTGTGAGCGGATAACAATTTCACACAGGAAACAGCTAT
GACATGATTACGAATTCGGAGTGAGACCGATATCAATACGCAAACCGCCTCTCCCCGCGCGTTGGCCGAT
TCATTAATGCAGCTGGCACGACAGGTTTCCCGACTGGAAAGCGGGCAGTGAGCGCAACGCAATTAATGTG
AGTTAGCTCACTCATTAGGCACCCCAGGCTTTACACTTTATGCTTCCGGCTCGTATGTTGTGTGGAATTG
TGAGCGGATAACAATTTCACACATACTAGAGAAAGAGGAGAAATACTAGATGGCTTCCTCCGAGGACGTT
ATCAAAGAGTTCATGCGTTTCAAAGTTCGTATGGAAGGTTCCGTTAACGGTCACGAGTTCGAAATCGAAG
GTGAAGGTGAAGGTCGTCCGTACGAAGGTACCCAGACCGCTAAACTGAAAGTTACCAAAGGTGGTCCGCT
GCCGTTCGCTTGGGACATCCTGTCCCCGCAGTTCCAGTACGGTTCCAAAGCTTACGTTAAACACCCGGCT
GACATCCCGGACTACCTGAAACTGTCCTTCCCGGAAGGTTTCAAATGGGAACGTGTTATGAACTTCGAGG
ACGGTGGTGTTGTTACCGTTACCCAGGACTCCTCCCTGCAAGACGGTGAGTTCATCTACAAAGTTAAACT
GCGTGGTACCAACTTCCCGTCCGACGGTCCGGTTATGCAGAAAAAAACCATGGGTTGGGAAGCTTCCACC
GAACGTATGTACCCGGAGGACGGTGCTCTGAAAGGTGAAATCAAAATGCGTCTGAAACTGAAAGACGGTG
GTCACTACGACGCTGAAGTTAAAACCACCTACATGGCTAAAAAACCGGTTCAGCTGCCGGGTGCTTACAA
AACCGACATCAAACTGGACATCACCTCCCACAACGAGGACTACACCATCGTTGAACAGTACGAACGTGCT
GAAGGTCGTCACTCCACCGGTGCTTAATAACGCTGATAGTGCTAGTGTAGATCGCTACTAGAGCCAGGCA
TCAAATAAAACGAAAGGCTCAGTCGAAAGACTGGGCCTTTCGTTTTATCTGTTGTTTGTCGGTGAACGCT
CTCTACTAGAGTCACACTGGCTCACCTTCGGGTGGGCCTTTCTGCGTTTATAGGTCTCACGCTCTGCAGG
CATGCAAGCTTGGCACTGGCCGTCGTTTTACAACGTCGTGACTGGGAAAACCCTGGCGTTACCCAACTTA
ATCGCCTTGCAGCACATCCCCCTTTCGCCAGCTGGCGTAATAGCGAAGAGGCCCGCACCGATCGCCCTTC
CCAACAGTTGCGCAGCCTGAATGGCGAATGCTAGAGCAGCTTGAGCTTGGATCAGATTGTCGTTTCCCGC
CTTCAGTTTAAACTATCAGTGTTTGACAGGATATATTGGCGGGTAAACCTAAGAGAAAAGAGCGTTTATT
AGAATAATCGGATATTTAAAAGGGCGTGAAAAGGTTTATCCGTTCGTCCATTTGTATGTGCATGCCAACC
ACAGGGTTCCCCTCGGGATCAAAGTACTTTGATCCAACCCCTCCGCTGCTATAGTGCAGTCGGCTTCTGA
CGTTCAGTGCAGCCGTCTTATGAAAACGACATGTCGCACAAGTCCTAAGTTACGCGACAGGCTGCCGCCC
TGCCCTTTTCCTGGCGTTTTCTTGTCGCGTGTTTTAGTCGCATAAAGTAGAATACTTGCGACTAGAACCG
GAGACATTACGCCATGAACAAGAGCGCCGCCGCTGGCCTGCTGGGCTATGCCCGCGTCAGCACCGACGAC
CAGGACTTGACCAACCAACGGGCCGAACTGCACGCGGCCGGCTGCACCAAGCTGTTTTCCGAGAAGATCA
CCGGCACCAGGCGCGACCGCCCGGAGCTGGCCAGGATGCTTGACCACCTACGCCCTGGCGACGTTGTGAC
AGTGACCAGGCTAGACCGCCTGGCCCGCAGCACCCGCGACCTACTGGACATTGCCGAGCGCATCCAGGAG
GCCGGCGCGGGCCTGCGTAGCCTGGCAGAGCCGTGGGCCGACACCACCACGCCGGCCGGCCGCATGGTGT
TGACCGTGTTCGCCGGCATTGCCGAGTTCGAGCGTTCCCTAATCATCGACCGCACCCGGAGCGGGCGCGA
GGCCGCCAAGGCCCGAGGCGTGAAGTTTGGCCCCCGCCCTACCCTCACCCCGGCACAGATCGCGCACGCC
CGCGAGCTGATCGACCAGGAAGGCCGCACCGTGAAAGAGGCGGCTGCACTGCTTGGCGTGCATCGCTCGA
CCCTGTACCGCGCACTTGAGCGCAGCGAGGAAGTGACGCCCACCGAGGCCAGGCGGCGCGGTGCCTTCCG
TGAGGACGCATTGACCGAGGCCGACGCCCTGGCGGCCGCCGAGAATGAACGCCAAGAGGAACAAGCATGA
AACCGCACCAGGACGGCCAGGACGAACCGTTTTTCATTACCGAAGAGATCGAGGCGGAGATGATCGCGGC
CGGGTACGTGTTCGAGCCGCCCGCGCACGTCTCAACCGTGCGGCTGCATGAAATCCTGGCCGGTTTGTCT
GATGCCAAGCTGGCGGCCTGGCCAGCCAGCTTGGCCGCTGAAGAAACCGAGCGCCGCCGTCTAAAAAGGT
GATGTGTATTTGAGTAAAACAGCTTGCGTCATGCGGTCGCTGCGTATATGATGCGATGAGTAAATAAACA
AATACGCAAGGGGAACGCATGAAGGTTATCGCTGTACTTAACCAGAAAGGCGGGTCAGGCAAGACGACCA
TCGCAACCCATCTAGCCCGCGCCCTGCAACTCGCCGGGGCCGATGTTCTGTTAGTCGATTCCGATCCCCA
GGGCAGTGCCCGCGATTGGGCGGCCGTGCGGGAAGATCAACCGCTAACCGTTGTCGGCATCGACCGCCCG
ACGATTGACCGCGACGTGAAGGCCATCGGCCGGCGCGACTTCGTAGTGATCGACGGAGCGCCCCAGGCGG
CGGACTTGGCTGTGTCCGCGATCAAGGCAGCCGACTTCGTGCTGATTCCGGTGCAGCCAAGCCCTTACGA
CATATGGGCCACCGCCGACCTGGTGGAGCTGGTTAAGCAGCGCATTGAGGTCACGGATGGAAGGCTACAA
GCGGCCTTTGTCGTGTCGCGGGCGATCAAAGGCACGCGCATCGGCGGTGAGGTTGCCGAGGCGCTGGCCG
GGTACGAGCTGCCCATTCTTGAGTCCCGTATCACGCAGCGCGTGAGCTACCCAGGCACTGCCGCCGCCGG
CACAACCGTTCTTGAATCAGAACCCGAGGGCGACGCTGCCCGCGAGGTCCAGGCGCTGGCCGCTGAAATT
AAATCAAAACTCATTTGAGTTAATGAGGTAAAGAGAAAATGAGCAAAAGCACAAACACGCTAAGTGCCGG
CCGTCCGAGCGCACGCAGCAGCAAGGCTGCAACGTTGGCCAGCCTGGCAGACACGCCAGCCATGAAGCGG
GTCAACTTTCAGTTGCCGGCGGAGGATCACACCAAGCTGAAGATGTACGCGGTACGCCAAGGCAAGACCA
TTACCGAGCTGCTATCTGAATACATCGCGCAGCTACCAGAGTAAATGAGCAAATGAATAAATGAGTAGAT
GAATTTTAGCGGCTAAAGGAGGCGGCATGGAAAATCAAGAACAACCAGGCACCGACGCCGTGGAATGCCC
CATGTGTGGAGGAACGGGCGGTTGGCCAGGCGTAAGCGGCTGGGTTGCCTGCCGGCCCTGCAATGGCACT
GGAACCCCCAAGCCCGAGGAATCGGCGTGAGCGGTCGCAAACCATCCGGCCCGGTACAAATCGGCGCGGC
GCTGGGTGATGACCTGGTGGAGAAGTTGAAGGCCGCGCAGGCCGCCCAGCGGCAACGCATCGAGGCAGAA
GCACGCCCCGGTGAATCGTGGCAAGCGGCCGCTGATCGAATCCGCAAAGAATCCCGGCAACCGCCGGCAG
CCGGTGCGCCGTCGATTAGGAAGCCGCCCAAGGGCGACGAGCAACCAGATTTTTTCGTTCCGATGCTCTA
TGACGTGGGCACCCGCGATAGTCGCAGCATCATGGACGTGGCCGTTTTCCGTCTGTCGAAGCGTGACCGA
CGAGCTGGCGAGGTGATCCGCTACGAGCTTCCAGACGGGCACGTAGAGGTTTCCGCAGGGCCGGCCGGCA
TGGCCAGTGTGTGGGATTACGACCTGGTACTGATGGCGGTTTCCCATCTAACCGAATCCATGAACCGATA
CCGGGAAGGGAAGGGAGACAAGCCCGGCCGCGTGTTCCGTCCACACGTTGCGGACGTACTCAAGTTCTGC
CGGCGAGCCGATGGCGGAAAGCAGAAAGACGACCTGGTAGAAACCTGCATTCGGTTAAACACCACGCACG
TTGCCATGCAGCGTACGAAGAAGGCCAAGAACGGCCGCCTGGTGACGGTATCCGAGGGTGAAGCCTTGAT
TAGCCGCTACAAGATCGTAAAGAGCGAAACCGGGCGGCCGGAGTACATCGAGATCGAGCTAGCTGATTGG
ATGTACCGCGAGATCACAGAAGGCAAGAACCCGGACGTGCTGACGGTTCACCCCGATTACTTTTTGATCG
ATCCCGGCATCGGCCGTTTTCTCTACCGCCTGGCACGCCGCGCCGCAGGCAAGGCAGAAGCCAGATGGTT
GTTCAAGACGATCTACGAACGCAGTGGCAGCGCCGGAGAGTTCAAGAAGTTCTGTTTCACCGTGCGCAAG
CTGATCGGGTCAAATGACCTGCCGGAGTACGATTTGAAGGAGGAGGCGGGGCAGGCTGGCCCGATCCTAG
TCATGCGCTACCGCAACCTGATCGAGGGCGAAGCATCCGCCGGTTCCTAATGTACGGAGCAGATGCTAGG
GCAAATTGCCCTAGCAGGGGAAAAAGGTCGAAAAGGACTCTTTCCTGTGGATAGCACGTACATTGGGAAC
CCAAAGCCGTACATTGGGAACCGGAACCCGTACATTGGGAACCCAAAGCCGTACATTGGGAACCGGTCAC
ACATGTAAGTGACTGATATAAAAGAGAAAAAAGGCGATTTTTCCGCCTAAAACTCTTTAAAACTTATTAA
AACTCTTAAAACCCGCCTGGCCTGTGCATAACTGTCTGGCCAGCGCACAGCCGAAGAGCTGCAAAAAGCG
CCTACCCTTCGGTCGCTGCGCTCCCTACGCCCCGCCGCTTCGCGTCGGCCTATCGCGGCCGCTGGCCGCT
CAAAAATGGCTGGCCTACGGCCAGGCAATCTACCAGGGCGCGGACAAGCCGCGCCGTCGCCACTCGACCG
CCGGCGCCCACATCAAGGCACCCTGCCTCGCGCGTTTCGGTGATGACGGTGAAAACCTCTGACACATGCA
GCTCCCGGAGACGGTCACAGCTTGTCTGTAAGCGGATGCCGGGAGCAGACAAGCCCGTCAGGGCGCGTCA
GCGGGTGTTGGCGGGTGTCGGGGCGCAGCCATGACCCAGTCACGTAGCGATAGCGGAGTGTATACTGGCT
TAACTATGCGGCATCAGAGCAGATTGTACTGAGAGTGCACCATATGCGGTGTGAAATACCGCACAGATGC
GTAAGGAGAAAATACCGCATCAGGCGCTCTTCCGCTTCCTCGCTCACTGACTCGCTGCGCTCGGTCGTTC
GGCTGCGGCGAGCGGTATCAGCTCACTCAAAGGCGGTAATACGGTTATCCACAGAATCAGGGGATAACGC
AGGAAAGAACATGTGAGCAAAAGGCCAGCAAAAGGCCAGGAACCGTAAAAAGGCCGCGTTGCTGGCGTTT
TTCCATAGGCTCCGCCCCCCTGACGAGCATCACAAAAATCGACGCTCAAGTCAGAGGTGGCGAAACCCGA
CAGGACTATAAAGATACCAGGCGTTTCCCCCTGGAAGCTCCCTCGTGCGCTCTCCTGTTCCGACCCTGCC
GCTTACCGGATACCTGTCCGCCTTTCTCCCTTCGGGAAGCGTGGCGCTTTCTCATAGCTCACGCTGTAGG
TATCTCAGTTCGGTGTAGGTCGTTCGCTCCAAGCTGGGCTGTGTGCACGAACCCCCCGTTCAGCCCGACC
GCTGCGCCTTATCCGGTAACTATCGTCTTGAGTCCAACCCGGTAAGACACGACTTATCGCCACTGGCAGC
AGCCACTGGTAACAGGATTAGCAGAGCGAGGTATGTAGGCGGTGCTACAGAGTTCTTGAAGTGGTGGCCT
AACTACGGCTACACTAGAAGGACAGTATTTGGTATCTGCGCTCTGCTGAAGCCAGTTACCTTCGGAAAAA
GAGTTGGTAGCTCTTGATCCGGCAAACAAACCACCGCTGGTAGCGGTGGTTTTTTTGTTTGCAAGCAGCA
GATTACGCGCAGAAAAAAAGGATCTCAAGAAGATCCTTTGATCTTTTCTACGGGGTCTGACGCTCAGTGG
AACGAAAACTCACGTTAAGGGATTTTGGTCATGCATTCTAGGTATTACCAATGCTTAATCAGTGAGGCAC
CTATCTCAGCGATCTGTCTATTTCGTTCATCCATAGTTGCCTGACTCCCCGTCGTGTAGATAACTACGAT
ACGGGAGGGCTTACCATCTGGCCCCAGTGCTGCAATGATACCGCGAGAACCACGCTCACCGGCTCCAGAT
TTATCAGCAATAAACCAGCCAGCCGGAAGGGCCGAGCGCAGAAGTGGTCCTGCAACTTTATCCGCCTCCA
TCCAGTCTATTAATTGTTGCCGGGAAGCTAGAGTAAGTAGTTCGCCAGTTAATAGTTTGCGCAACGTTGT
TGCCATTGCTACAGGCATCGTGGTGTCACGCTCGTCGTTTGGTATGGCTTCATTCAGCTCCGGTTCCCAA
CGATCAAGGCGAGTTACATGATCCCCCATGTTGTGCAAAAAAGCGGTTAGCTCCTTCGGTCCTCCGATCG
TTGTCAGAAGTAAGTTGGCCGCAGTGTTATCACTCATGGTTATGGCAGCACTGCATAATTCTCTTACTGT
CATGCCATCCGTAAGATGCTTTTCTGTGACTGGTGAGTACTCAACCAAGTCATTCTGAGAATAGTGTATG
CGGCGACCGAGTTGCTCTTGCCCGGCGTCAATACGGGATAATACCGCGCCACATAGCAGAACTTTAAAAG
TGCTCATCATTGGAAAACGTTCTTCGGGGCGAAAACTCTCAAGGATCTTACCGCTGTTGAGATCCAGTTC
GATGTAACCCACTCGTGCACCCAACTGATCTTCAGCATCTTTTACTTTCACCAGCGTTTCTGGGTGAGCA
AAAACAGGAAGGCAAAATGCCGCAAAAAAGGGAATAAGGGCGACACGGAAATGTTGAATACTCATTTATT
ATTTCCTTCCTCTTTTCTACAGTATTTAAAGATACCCCAAGAAGCTAATTATAACAAGACGAACTCCAAT
TCACTGTTCCTTGCATTCTAAAACCTTAAATACCAGAAAACAGCTTTTTCAAAGTTGTTTTCAAAGTTGG
CGTATAACATAGTATCGACGGAGCCGATTTTGAAACCGCGGTGATCACAGGCAGCAACGCTCTGTCATCG
TTACAATCAACATGCTACCCTCCGCGAGATCATCCGTGTTTCAAACCCGGCAGCTTAGTTGCCGTTCTTC
CGAATAGCATCGGTAACATGAGCAAAGTCTGCCGCCTTACAACGGCTCTCCCGCTGACGCCGTCCCGGAC
TGATGGGCTGCCTGTATCGAGTGGTGATTTTGTGCCGAGCTGCCGGTCGGGGAGCTGTTGGCTGGCTGGT
GGCAGGATATATTGTGGTGTAAACAAATTGACGCTTAGACAACTTAATAACACATTGCGGACGTTTTTAA
TGTACTGAATTAACGCCGAATTAATTCGGGGGATCTGGATTTTAGTACTGGATTTTGGTTTTAGGAATTA
GAAATTTTATTGATAGAAGTATTTTACAAATACAAATACATACTAAGGGTTTCTTATATGCTCAACACAT
GAGCGAAACCCTATAGGAACCCTAATTCCCTTATCTGGGAACTACTCACACATTATTATGGAGAAACTCG
AAACTGGTTCCCGGTCGGCATCTACTCTATTCCTTTGCCCTCGGACGAGTGCTGGGGCGTCGGTTTCCAC
TATCGGCGAGTACTTCTACACAGCCATCGGTCCAGACGGCCGCGCTTCTGCGGGCGATTTGTGTACGCCC
GACAGTCCCGGCTCCGGATCGGACGATTGCGTCGCATCGACCCTGCGCCCAAGCTGCATCATCGAAATTG
CCGTCAACCAAGCTCTGATAGAGTTGGTCAAGACCAATGCGGAGCATATACGCCCGGAGGCGCGGCGATC
CTGCAAGCTCCGGATGCCTCCGCTCGAAGTAGCGCGTCTGCTGCTCCATACAAGCCAACCACGGCCTCCA
GAAGAGGATGTTGGCGACCTCGTATTGGGAATCCCCGAACATCGCCTCGCTCCAGTCAATGACCGCTGTT
ATGCGGCCATTGTCCGTCAGGACATTGTTGGAGCCGAAATCCGCATGCACGAGGTGCCGGACTTCGGGGC
AGTCCTCGGCCCAAAGCATCAGCTCATCGAGAGCCTGTGCGACGGACGCACTGACGGTGTCGTCCATCAC
AGTTTGCCAGTGATACACATGGGGATCAGCAATCGCGCATATGAAATCACGCCATGTAGTGTATTGACCG
ATTCCTTGCGGTCCGAATGGGCCGAACCCGCTCGTCTGGCTAAGATCGGCCGCAGCGATCGCATCCATGG
CCTCCGCGACCGGCTGGAGAACAGCGGGCAGTTCGGTTTCAGGCAGGTCTTGCAACGTGACACCCTGTGC
ACGGCGGGAGATGCAATAGGTCAGGCTCTCGCTGAACTCCCCAATGTCAAGCACTTCCGGAATCGGGAGC
GCGGCCGATGCAAAGTGCCGATAAACATAACGATCTTTGTAGAAACCATCGGCGCAGCTATTTACCCGCA
GGACATATCCACGCCCTCCTACATCGAAGCTGAAAGCACGAGATTCTTCGCCCTCCGAGAGCTGCATCAG
GTCGGAGACGCTGTCGAACTTTTCGATCAGAAACTTCTCGACAGACGTCGCGGTGAGTTCAGGCTTTTTC
ATTTGGATGCTTGGGTAGAATAGGTAAGTCAGATTGAATCTGAAATAAAGGGAGGAAGGGCGAACTTAAG
AAGGTATGACCGGGTCGTCCACTTACCTTGCTTGACAAACGCACCAAGTTATCGTGCACCAAGCAGCAGA
TGATAATAATGTCCTCGTTCCTGTCTGCTAATAAGAGTCACACTTCGAGCGCCGCCGCTACTGCTACAAG
TGGGGCTGATCTGACCAGTTGCCTAAATGAACCATCTTGTCAAACGACACAAATTTTGTGCTCACCGCCT
GGACGACTAAACCAAAATAGGCATTCATTGTTGACCTCCACTAGCTCCAGCCAAGCCCAAAAAATGCTCC
TTCAATATCAGTTTTGGCAAGCTGCTCTAGCCA
Features (pLannotate 1.2.2; 26 found; start..end, strand, type, name):
     99..120     +  protein_bind   CAP binding site: CAP binding activates transcription in the presence of cAMP. E. coli catabolite activator protein
    135..165     +  promoter       lac promoter: promoter for the E. coli lac operon
    173..189     +  protein_bind   lac operator: The lac repressor binds to the lac operator to inhibit transcription in E. coli. This inhibition can be relieved by adding lactose or isopropyl-β-D-thiogalactopyranoside (IPTG). lac repressor encoded by lacI
    244..331     +  CDS            lacI (fragment): lac repressor; lacI; The lac repressor binds to the lac operator to inhibit transcription in E. coli. This inhibition can be relieved by adding lactose or isopropyl-β-D-thiogalactopyranoside (IPTG).
    344..365     +  protein_bind   CAP binding site: CAP binding activates transcription in the presence of cAMP. E. coli catabolite activator protein
    380..410     +  promoter       lac promoter: promoter for the E. coli lac operon
    418..434     +  protein_bind   lac operator: The lac repressor binds to the lac operator to inhibit transcription in E. coli. This inhibition can be relieved by adding lactose or isopropyl-β-D-thiogalactopyranoside (IPTG). lac repressor encoded by lacI
    470..1144    +  CDS            mRFP1: mRFP1 is a basic (constitutively fluorescent) red fluorescent protein published in 2002, derived from Discosoma sp.. It is reported to be a somewhat slowly-maturing monomer with low acid sensitivity.
   1192..1263    +  terminator     rrnB T1 terminator: transcription terminator T1 from the E. coli rrnB gene
   1279..1306    +  terminator     T7Te terminator: phage T7 early transcription terminator
   1324..1341    +  misc_feature   MCS (fragment): pUC18/19 multiple cloning site
   1344..1498    +  CDS            lacZα (fragment): LacZα fragment of β-galactosidase; lacZ fragment
   1564..1588    +  misc_feature   RB T-DNA repeat: right border repeat from nopaline C58 T-DNA
   1928..2329    +  CDS            Y4CG_SINFN (fragment): Protein inferred from homology: Swiss-Prot protein existence level 3. From Sinorhizobium fredii (strain NBRC 101917 / NGR234).
   2889..3518    +  CDS            pVS1 StaA: stability protein from the Pseudomonas plasmid pVS1 (Heeb et al., 2000)
   3947..5020    +  CDS            pVS1 RepA: replication protein from the Pseudomonas plasmid pVS1 (Heeb et al., 2000)
   5086..5280    +  rep_origin     pVS1 oriV: origin of replication for the Pseudomonas plasmid pVS1 (Heeb et al., 2000)
   5483..5522    +  CDS            rop (fragment): Rop protein, which maintains plasmids at low copy number; rop
   5624..5764    +  misc_feature   bom: basis of mobility region from pBR322
   5950..6538    -  rep_origin     ori: high-copy-number ColE1/pMB1/pBR322/pUC origin of replication
   6625..7485    -  CDS            AmpR: β-lactamase; bla; confers resistance to ampicillin, carbenicillin, and related antibiotics
   7910..7934    +  misc_feature   LB T-DNA repeat: left border repeat from nopaline C58 T-DNA
   8012..8186    -  polyA_signal   CaMV poly(A) signal: cauliflower mosaic virus polyadenylation signal
   8217..9242    -  CDS            HygR: hygromycin B phosphotransferase confers resistance to hygromycin
   9247..9600    -  promoter       trpC promoter: promoter for Aspergillus nidulans trpC
   9621..86      +  CDS            lacI (fragment) (across the origin): lac repressor; lacI; The lac repressor binds to the lac operator to inhibit transcription in E. coli. This inhibition can be relieved by adding lactose or isopropyl-β-D-thiogalactopyranoside (IPTG).
