[The description below was written by a language model from this plasmid's Addgene catalogue record and pLannotate feature annotations shown in this document.]
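Description:
pBHt2G-RFP is an empty-backbone binary vector for Agrobacterium-mediated transformation of filamentous fungi, derived from pBHt2G and tested in Magnaporthe. It has been adapted for Golden Gate cloning: internal BsaI sites were removed from the backbone, and the bacterial resistance marker was changed to ampicillin (AmpR, β-lactamase). The backbone carries a high-copy ColE1/pMB1-type origin with the pBR322 bom region for propagation in E. coli. It also carries the pVS1 oriV with the RepA replication and StaA stability genes, a broad-host-range module of the kind used to maintain binary vectors in Agrobacterium.

The transferred region is bounded by nopaline-type left and right T-DNA border repeats. Next to the left border is the fungal selection cassette: a hygromycin B phosphotransferase gene driven by the Aspergillus nidulans trpC promoter and followed by a CaMV polyadenylation signal. Toward the right border lies the cloning site, occupied by an mRFP1 cassette. It is expressed in E. coli from a lac promoter with its CAP site and operator (this regulatory block is annotated twice in tandem) and is terminated by the rrnB T1 and T7Te terminators. According to the record, BsaI sites flank this cassette, although they are not annotated in the feature tables. A Golden Gate reaction replaces the RFP with the assembled insert, so correct clones appear as white colonies against red parental ones. No fungal promoter or terminator is annotated at the cloning position, so these would presumably be supplied as part of the insert.

The depositor sequence and the repository's sequencing result differ by only a few bases in length and show essentially the same feature layout.
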