Addgene plasmid #107162: pBHt2G-RFP
Purpose: (Empty Backbone) Golden-Gate compatible fungal transformation vector carrying Hygromycin Resistance w RFP screening cassette (RFP knocked out by GG reaction, allowing for red-white screening)
Depositing lab: Sophien Kamoun. Depositing organization: Sainsbury Laboratory, Norwich.
Backbone
  Vector backbone: pBHt2G
  Backbone manufacturer: Khang et al, 2010 http://www.plantcell.org/content/22/4/1388
  Backbone size (bp): 9617
  Modifications to backbone: Removal of BsaI sites to domesticate backbone for Golden Gate (GG) cloning. Addition of an RFP marker for red-white selection in E. coli. The RFP is flanked by two BsaI sites. GG reaction leads to the loss of the RFP when the gene is inserted. The RFP is expressed in E. coli, allowing for red-white selection of transformants. Antibiotic resistance changed to Ampicillin
  Vector type: Fungal grobacterium transformation plasmid, tested in Magnaporthe
  Selectable markers: Hygromycin
Growth in bacteria
  Bacterial resistance: Ampicillin, 100 μg/mL
  Growth temperature: 37°C
  Growth strain: DH5alpha
  Copy number: Unknown
Terms and licenses: Academic/Nonprofit Terms; Industry Terms: Not Available to Industry
Depositor comments: Golden-Gate compatible Magnaporthe oryzae Agrobacterium transformation vectors. Pennington HG, Youles M, Kamoun S. Figshare (2018) 10.6084/m9.figshare.5808348
How to cite: pBHt2G-RFP was a gift from Sophien Kamoun (Addgene plasmid # 107162 ; http://n2t.net/addgene:107162 ; RRID:Addgene_107162)
